Addgene plasmid #185095: KBB462
Purpose: NMA111-GFP with NLS1 and NLS2 mutated under control of GAL1 promoter
Depositing lab: Ken Belanger. Depositing organization: Colgate University. Publication: Nuclear localisation is crucial for the proapoptotic activity of the HtrA-like serine protease Nma111p. Belanger KD, Walter D, Henderson TA, Yelton AL, O'Brien TG, Belanger KG, Geier SJ, Fahrenkrog B. J Cell Sci. 2009 Nov 1;122(Pt 21):3931-41. doi: 10.1242/jcs.056887. Epub 2009 Oct 6. PubMed 19808885.
Backbone
  Vector backbone: pRS316
  Vector type: Yeast Expression
  Selectable markers: URA3
Growth in bacteria
  Bacterial resistance: Ampicillin, 100 μg/mL
  Growth temperature: 37°C
  Growth strain: DH5alpha
  Copy number: High Copy
Gene/Insert
  Gene/Insert name: NMA111
  Species: S. cerevisiae (budding yeast)
  Mutation: GAL1::nma111Dnls1Dnls2-GFP
  Promoter: GAL1
  Tag / fusion protein: GFP (C terminal on insert)
  Cloning method: Restriction Enzyme; 5′ cloning site unknown (unknown if destroyed)
Terms and licenses: Academic/Nonprofit Terms; Industry Terms: Not Available to Industry
How to cite: KBB462 was a gift from Ken Belanger (Addgene plasmid # 185095 ; http://n2t.net/addgene:185095 ; RRID:Addgene_185095)
