[The description below was written by a language model from this plasmid's Addgene catalogue record and pLannotate feature annotations shown in this document.]
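Description:
KBB462 is a yeast expression plasmid built on the pRS316 shuttle backbone, designed for galactose-inducible production of a nuclear-localisation-defective, GFP-tagged form of the Saccharomyces cerevisiae protein Nma111p. In E. coli it replicates from a high-copy ColE1/pUC-type origin and is selected through the β-lactamase (AmpR) gene. An f1 origin and remnants of the pBluescript-style lac/lacZα region with flanking T3 and T7 promoters are also present. In yeast, the CEN6/ARS element maintains it as a stable, low-copy centromeric episome, and URA3 provides selection in ura3 strains by uracil prototrophy, with the option of counterselection on 5-FOA.

The expression cassette consists of the GAL1 promoter, which is regulated by Gal4 and induced by galactose, driving the NMA111 open reading frame fused at its C terminus to GFP (annotated as the S65T variant). A CYC1 terminator lies downstream. Short leftover fragments from earlier cloning vectors (a T7 terminator and partial tag and TcR sequences) sit between the GFP coding sequence and the terminator. According to the record, both nuclear localisation signals, NLS1 and NLS2, are mutated in this allele (listed as nma111Dnls1Dnls2), although the exact changes are not specified and are not marked in the feature table.

Nma111p is an HtrA-like nuclear serine protease that promotes apoptosis. The construct therefore allows the subcellular distribution of the NLS-deficient protein to be followed by fluorescence, and it allows testing of whether nuclear import is needed for its pro-apoptotic activity when overexpressed. The natural comparison would be with equivalent wild-type or single-NLS mutant fusions.
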