Features (pLannotate 1.2.2; 25 found; start..end, strand, type, name):
    473..577     +  promoter       AmpR promoter: bla
    578..1438    +  CDS            AmpR: β-lactamase; bla; confers resistance to ampicillin, carbenicillin, and related antibiotics
   1609..2197    +  rep_origin     ori: high-copy-number ColE1/pMB1/pBR322/pUC origin of replication
   2380..2472    +  CDS            lacI (fragment): lac repressor; lacI; The lac repressor binds to the lac operator to inhibit transcription in E. coli. This inhibition can be relieved by adding lactose or isopropyl-β-D-thiogalactopyranoside (IPTG).
   2485..2506    +  protein_bind   CAP binding site: CAP binding activates transcription in the presence of cAMP. E. coli catabolite activator protein
   2521..2551    +  promoter       lac promoter: promoter for the E. coli lac operon
   2559..2575    +  protein_bind   lac operator: The lac repressor binds to the lac operator to inhibit transcription in E. coli. This inhibition can be relieved by adding lactose or isopropyl-β-D-thiogalactopyranoside (IPTG). lac repressor encoded by lacI
   2620..2638    +  promoter       T3 promoter: promoter for bacteriophage T3 RNA polymerase
   2657..3076    +  promoter       GAL1 promoter: S. cerevisiae GAL1; inducible promoter, regulated by Gal4
   3088..6078    +  CDS            NMA111: NM111_YEAST - Also known as YNM3. Experimental evidence at protein level: Swiss-Prot protein existence level 1. Nuclear serine protease which mediates apoptosis through proteolysis of the apoptotic inhibitor BIR1. From Saccharomyces cerevisiae (strain ATCC 204508 / S288c) (Baker's yeast).
   6082..6792    +  CDS            GFP (S65T): GFP (S65T) is a basic (constitutively fluorescent) green fluorescent protein published in 1995, derived from Aequorea victoria.
   6800..6849    +  CDS            SET1 (fragment): solubility-enhancement tag derived from T7 phage gene 10B
   6857..6904    +  terminator     T7 terminator: transcription terminator for bacteriophage T7 RNA polymerase
   6930..7222    -  CDS            TcR (fragment): tetracycline efflux protein; tet; confers resistance to tetracycline
   7274..7300    +  misc_feature   MCS (fragment): pBluescript multiple cloning site
   7301..7548    +  terminator     CYC1 terminator: S. cerevisiae CYC1; transcription terminator for CYC1
   7567..7585    -  promoter       T7 promoter: promoter for bacteriophage T7 RNA polymerase
   7593..7748    +  CDS            lacZα (fragment): LacZα fragment of β-galactosidase; lacZ fragment
   7752..8180    +  rep_origin     f1 ori (sequence partly withheld): f1 bacteriophage origin of replication; arrow indicates direction of (+) strand synthesis
   8208..8259    -  misc_feature   bom (fragment): basis of mobility region from pBR322
   8338..9141    -  CDS            URA3: orotidine-5'-phosphate decarboxylase, required for uracil biosynthesis; S. cerevisiae URA3; yeast auxotrophic marker, counterselectable with 5-fluoroorotic acid (5-FOA)
   9142..9357    -  promoter       URA3 promoter: S. cerevisiae URA3
   9365..9414    -  misc_feature   bom (fragment): basis of mobility region from pBR322
   9516..9551    -  CDS            rop (fragment): Rop protein, which maintains plasmids at low copy number; rop
   9619..436     -  misc_feature   CEN/ARS (across the origin): S. cerevisiae CEN6 centromere fused to an autonomously replicating sequence
>Addgene plasmid #185095 | KBB462 | addgene full sequence | sequence record 368080 | Addgene NGS Result
GTGTTTATTTATTTTTATGTTTTGTATTTGGATTTTAGAAAGTAAATAAAGAAGGTAGAAGAGTTACGGA
ATGAAGAAAAAAAAATAAACAAAGGTTTAAAAAATTTCAACAAAAAGCGTACTTTACATATATATTTATT
AGACAAGAAAAGCAGATTAAATAGATATACATTCGATTAACGATAAGTAAAATGTAAAATCACAGGATTT
TCGTGTGTGGTCTTCTACACAGACAAGATGAAACAATTCGGCATTAATACCTGAGAGCAGGAAGAGCAAG
ATAAAAGGTAGTATTTGTTGGCGATCCCCCTAGAGTCTTTTACATCTTCGGAAAACAAAAACTATTTTTT
CTTTAATTTCTTTTTTTACTTTCTATTTTTAATTTATATATTTATATTAAAAAATTTAAATTATAATTAT
TTTTATAGCACGTGATGAAAAGGACCCAGGTGGCACTTTTCGGGGAAATGTGCGCGGAACCCCTATTTGT
TTATTTTTCTAAATACATTCAAATATGTATCCGCTCATGAGACAATAACCCTGATAAATGCTTCAATAAT
ATTGAAAAAGGAAGAGTATGAGTATTCAACATTTCCGTGTCGCCCTTATTCCCTTTTTTGCGGCATTTTG
CCTTCCTGTTTTTGCTCACCCAGAAACGCTGGTGAAAGTAAAAGATGCTGAAGATCAGTTGGGTGCACGA
GTGGGTTACATCGAACTGGATCTCAACAGCGGTAAGATCCTTGAGAGTTTTCGCCCCGAAGAACGTTTTC
CAATGATGAGCACTTTTAAAGTTCTGCTATGTGGCGCGGTATTATCCCGTATTGACGCCGGGCAAGAGCA
ACTCGGTCGCCGCATACACTATTCTCAGAATGACTTGGTTGAGTACTCACCAGTCACAGAAAAGCATCTT
ACGGATGGCATGACAGTAAGAGAATTATGCAGTGCTGCCATAACCATGAGTGATAACACTGCGGCCAACT
TACTTCTGACAACGATCGGAGGACCGAAGGAGCTAACCGCTTTTTTGCACAACATGGGGGATCATGTAAC
TCGCCTTGATCGTTGGGAACCGGAGCTGAATGAAGCCATACCAAACGACGAGCGTGACACCACGATGCCT
GTAGCAATGGCAACAACGTTGCGCAAACTATTAACTGGCGAACTACTTACTCTAGCTTCCCGGCAACAAT
TAATAGACTGGATGGAGGCGGATAAAGTTGCAGGACCACTTCTGCGCTCGGCCCTTCCGGCTGGCTGGTT
TATTGCTGATAAATCTGGAGCCGGTGAGCGTGGGTCTCGCGGTATCATTGCAGCACTGGGGCCAGATGGT
AAGCCCTCCCGTATCGTAGTTATCTACACGACGGGGAGTCAGGCAACTATGGATGAACGAAATAGACAGA
TCGCTGAGATAGGTGCCTCACTGATTAAGCATTGGTAACTGTCAGACCAAGTTTACTCATATATACTTTA
GATTGATTTAAAACTTCATTTTTAATTTAAAAGGATCTAGGTGAAGATCCTTTTTGATAATCTCATGACC
AAAATCCCTTAACGTGAGTTTTCGTTCCACTGAGCGTCAGACCCCGTAGAAAAGATCAAAGGATCTTCTT
GAGATCCTTTTTTTCTGCGCGTAATCTGCTGCTTGCAAACAAAAAAACCACCGCTACCAGCGGTGGTTTG
TTTGCCGGATCAAGAGCTACCAACTCTTTTTCCGAAGGTAACTGGCTTCAGCAGAGCGCAGATACCAAAT
ACTGTTCTTCTAGTGTAGCCGTAGTTAGGCCACCACTTCAAGAACTCTGTAGCACCGCCTACATACCTCG
CTCTGCTAATCCTGTTACCAGTGGCTGCTGCCAGTGGCGATAAGTCGTGTCTTACCGGGTTGGACTCAAG
ACGATAGTTACCGGATAAGGCGCAGCGGTCGGGCTGAACGGGGGGTTCGTGCACACAGCCCAGCTTGGAG
CGAACGACCTACACCGAACTGAGATACCTACAGCGTGAGCTATGAGAAAGCGCCACGCTTCCCGAAGGGA
GAAAGGCGGACAGGTATCCGGTAAGCGGCAGGGTCGGAACAGGAGAGCGCACGAGGGAGCTTCCAGGGGG
AAACGCCTGGTATCTTTATAGTCCTGTCGGGTTTCGCCACCTCTGACTTGAGCGTCGATTTTTGTGATGC
TCGTCAGGGGGGCGGAGCCTATGGAAAAACGCCAGCAACGCGGCCTTTTTACGGTTCCTGGCCTTTTGCT
GGCCTTTTGCTCACATGTTCTTTCCTGCGTTATCCCCTGATTCTGTGGATAACCGTATTACCGCCTTTGA
GTGAGCTGATACCGCTCGCCGCAGCCGAACGACCGAGCGCAGCGAGTCAGTGAGCGAGGAAGCGGAAGAG
CGCCCAATACGCAAACCGCCTCTCCCCGCGCGTTGGCCGATTCATTAATGCAGCTGGCACGACAGGTTTC
CCGACTGGAAAGCGGGCAGTGAGCGCAACGCAATTAATGTGAGTTAGCTCACTCATTAGGCACCCCAGGC
TTTACACTTTATGCTTCCGGCTCGTATGTTGTGTGGAATTGTGAGCGGATAACAATTTCACACAGGAAAC
AGCTATGACCATGATTACGCCAAGCGCGCAATTAACCCTCACTAAAGGGAACAAAAGCTGGAGCTCGTGA
CAGCCCTCCGAAGGAAGACTCTCCTCCGTGCGTCCTCGTCTTCACCGGTCGCGTTCCTGAAACGCAGATG
TGCCTCGCGCCGCACTGCTCCGAACAATAAAGATTCTACAATACTAGCTTTTATGGTTATGAAGAGGAAA
AATTGGCAGTAACCTGGCCCCACAAACCTTCAAATGAACGAATCAAATTAACAACCATAGGATGATAATG
CGATTAGTTTTTTAGCCTTATTTCTGGGGTAATTAATCAGCGAAGCGATGATTTTTGATCTATTAACGGA
TATATAAATGCAAAAACTGCATAACCACTTTAACTAATACTTTCAACATTTTCGGTTTGTATTACTTCTT
ATTCAAATGTAATAAAAGTATCAACAAAAAATTGTTAATATACCTCTATACTTTAACGTCAAGGAGAAAA
AACTATAATGACCATATCGTTGAGCAATATAGCGGCAGCAGACCATTCTAAAATTTCCGATGGAACTTCT
GGTGAATCATCGCTTGTAGCAGCGGCACAGTTGGAAAGCGCCACCGGAGATCAAGAGGAAGAATATACAG
ACCATGAAATCATTATAGAGCCGTTGCACTTTGCTAATAATAATAACACTGTACTCACAGATTCAGAAAA
TTATCTAAGATGGCAAAATACCATCTCCAACGTTGTTAAATCAGTGGTTTCCATTCATTTTTCACAAGTT
GCGCCATTCGATTGCGATTCTGCTTTGGTATCTGAAGCTACCGGATTTGTCGTGGATGCTAAATTAGGTA
TAATTCTGACCAATAGGCACGTCGTTGGTCCTGGTCCGTTCGTAGGCTACGTAGTTTTCGATAATCATGA
AGAATGCGATGTTATACCAATTTACAGAGATCCTGTTCATGATTTTGGGTTCCTCAAATTCGATCCGAAA
AACATAAAATATTCTAAGATCAAAGCGTTAACGCTAAAACCAAGTTTGGCTAAGGTCGGCTCAGAAATTA
GAGTTGTCGGTAATGATGCCGGTGAGAAATTAAGTATCCTAGCAGGTTTTATTAGTAGAATTGACAGGAA
CGCTCCAGAATATGGTGAGCTGACATACAATGACTTCAATACAGAATATATTCAAGCTGCTGCATCTGCT
TCTGGCGGTTCAAGTGGTTCTCCAGTCGTAAATATAGATGGGTATGCTGTGGCTTTACAGGCAGGTGGCT
CTACAGAGGCATCTACTGATTTTTTTTTACCGTTAGATAGAATTCTTAGAGCGTTAATTTGCATCCAAAC
CAACAAACCTATCACACGTGGTACGATTCAAGTTCAATGGCTGCTGAAGCCTTATGACGAGTGTAGAAGA
TTAGGTTTAACTTCAGAGAGAGAAAGTGAGGCTCGTGCTAAATTTCCCGAAAATATCGGACTGTTGGTAG
CAGAAACCGTTTTAAGAGAAGGCCCAGGCTATGATAAAATTAAAGAAGGTGATACTCTAATTTCAATAAA
CGGTGAAACCATATCTTCTTTCATGCAAGTGGATAAAATTCAAGATGAAAATGTTGGGAAGGAAATCCAA
TTGGTTATTCAAAGGGGCGGTGTCGAATGTACTGTCACCTGCACTGTTGGTGATTTACATGCTATCACCC
CTCATCGTTATGTAGAGGTTTGTGGTGCGACTTTTCATGAATTATCATATCAAATGGCAAGGTTTTATGC
GCTACCTGTCAGGGGTGTATTTTTAAGTAGTGCATCAGGGTCTTTCAACTTTGATTCAAAAGAAAGAGTG
GGTTGGATTGTGGATTCTATAGACAATAAGGAAACCCCCGACTTAGATACATTTATTGAAATTATGAAAA
CTATTCCAGATCGTAAGCGCGTTACTGTACGATACCACCATCTAACAGATCAGCATTCTCCACTTGTTAC
TTCTATTTACATTGACCGTCATTGGTGCAATGAATTCAGAGTTTACACAAGGAACGATACAACTGGTATT
TGGGATTACAAAAATGTTGCTGATCCACTTCCAGCCGATGCGTTGAAACCTCGTTCGGCCAAAATTATTC
CTATTCCTGTTAATAATGAAAAAGTTGCAAAATTGTCATCATCGTTATGTACAGTGGCTACAATGGCAGC
AGTTCCATTGGATTCACTTTCTGCTGATATTTTAAAAACATCAGGCTTAATCATTGATGCTGAAAAAGGT
TATGTCCTAGTGTCCAGAAGGGTAGTTCCACATGATTGTCTTGATACTTTTGTCACCATTGCAGATTCCC
TTGTAGTTCCAGCCACAGTAGAATTTCTCCATCCAACTCACAACTTCGCTATTGTTAAATATGATCCAGA
GTTAGTAAAGGCTCCACTAATCACTCCCAAGCTATCTACCACCAGAATGAAACGTGGTGATAAGCTTCAG
TTTATAGGTTTTACCCAGAATGATAGAATTGTTACTTCAGAGACCACTGTCACCGATATTTCCTCTGTAA
GTATTCCAAGTAATTTAATTCCGAGGTACCGTGCCACTAATTTAGAAGCTATATCTATCGACTGCAACGT
TAGCACCAGATGTAATTCCGGTATTTTGACAGATAATGATGGTACAGTAAGAGGTTTATGGCTTCCATTT
TTAGGCGAAAGATTAGAAAATAAAGAAAAGGTTTATTTGATGGGATTAGATATAATGGACTGTAGGGAAG
TTATAGATATCTTAAAAAATGGCGGTAAACCAAGAGTAAGTATAGTTGATGCTGGGTTCGGTTCAATTTC
CGTTCTGCAAGCCAGAATTAGAGGTGTGCCCGAAGAATGGATCATGCGTATGGAACATGAATCAAATAAC
AGGCTACAGTTTATCACTGTTTCTAGAGTTTCTTATACAGAAGACAAGATTCATTTAGAGACCGGTGACG
TCATTTTATCTGTGAACGGAAAATTAGTCACTGAAATGAATGATTTGAATGGAGTTGTAAGCTCAGCTGA
TGGTATTTTGCCATCAGCCATGTTAGATTTTAAAGTTGTTCGTGATGGTAATATTGTTGATTTGAAAATT
AAAACCGTGGAAGTTCAGGAAACCGACCGTTTTGTAATATTTGCAGGTAGTATCTTACAAAAGCCGCATC
ATGCTGTTTTGCAAGCTATGGTTGATGTTCCAAAGGGTGTCTACTGTACATTCAGGGGAGAATCGTCACC
GGCGCTCCAGTACGGTATATCTGCCACAAACTTCATAACTCATGTCAATGAAATTGAAACACCTGATCTA
GATACATTTTTGAAAGTTGTCAAAACAATCCCTGATAATAGTTATTGTAAAATGAGGTTAATGACTTTCG
ACAATGTGCCCTTCGCTATTTCACTGAAAACGAATTATCATTACTTCCCTACTGCAGAATTGAAGAGGGA
CAACATCACGCACAAATGGATTGAAAAGGAATTTACCGGCAACAGCCAAAGTGAAAAAGCTAGCAAAGGA
GAAGAACTCTTCACTGGAGTTGTCCCAATTCTTGTTGAATTAGATGGTGATGTTAATGGGCACAAATTTT
CTGTCAGTGGAGAGGGTGAAGGTGATGCAACATACGGAAAACTTACCCTTAAATTTATTTGCACTACTGG
AAAACTACCTGTTCCATGGCCAACACTTGTCACTACTTTCACTTATGGTGTTCAGTGCTTTTCAAGATAC
CCGGATCATATGAAACGGCATGACTTTTTCAAGAGTGCCATGCCCGAAGGTTATGTACAGGAAAGAACTA
TATTTTTCAAAGATGACGGGAACTACAAGACACGTGCTGAAGTCAAGTTTGAAGGTGATACCCTTGTTAA
TAGAATCGAGTTAAAAGGTATTGATTTTAAAGAAGATGGAAACATTCTTGGGCACAAATTGGAATACAAC
TATAACTCACACAATGTATACATCATGGCAGACAAACAAAAGAATGGAATCAAAGCTAACTTCAAAATTA
GACACAACATTGAAGATGGAAGCGTTCAACTAGCAGACCATTATCAACAAAATACTCCAATTGGCGATGG
CCCTGTCCTTTTACCAGACAACCATTACCTGTCCACACAATCTGCCCTTTCGAAAGATCCCAACGAAAAG
AGAGACCACATGGTCCTTCTTGAGTTTGTAACAGCTGCTGGGATTACACATGGCATGGATGAACTATACA
AAGGATCCGGCTGCTAACAAAGCCCGAAAGGAAGCTGAGTTGGCTGCTGCCACCGCTGAGCAATAACTAG
CATAACCCCTTGGGGCCTCTAAACGGGTCTTGAGGGGTTTTTTGCTGAAAGGAGGAACTATATCCGGATA
TCCACAGGACGGGTGTGGTCGCCATGATCGCGTAGTCGATAGTGGCTCCAAGTAGCGAAGCGAGCAGGAC
TGGGCGGCGGCCAAAGCGGTCGGACAGTGCTCCGAGAACGGGTGCGCATAGAAATTGCATCAACGCATAT
AGCGCTAGCAGCACGCCATAGTGACTGGCGATGCTGTCGGAATGGACGATATCCCGCAAGAGGCCCGGCA
GTACCGGCATAACCAAGCCTATGCCTACAGCATCCAGGGTGACGGTGCCGAGGATGACGATGAGCGCATT
GTTAGATTTCATACACGGTGCCTGACTGCGTTAGCAATTTAACTGTGATAAACTACCGCATTAAAGCTTA
TCGATACCGTCGACCTCGAGTCATGTAATTAGTTATGTCACGCTTACATTCACGCCCTCCCCCCACATCC
GCTCTAACCGAAAAGGAAGGAGTTAGACAACCTGAAGTCTAGGTCCCTATTTATTTTTTTATAGTTATGT
TAGTATTAAGAACGTTATTTATATTTCAAATTTTTCTTTTTTTTCTGTACAGACGCGTGTACGCATGTAA
CATTATACTGAAAACCTTGCTTGAGAAGGTTTTGGGACGCTCGAAGGCTTTAATTTGCGGCCGGTACCCA
ATTCGCCCTATAGTGAGTCGTATTACGCGCGCTCACTGGCCGTCGTTTTACAACGTCGTGACTGGGAAAA
CCCTGGCGTTACCCAACTTAATCGCCTTGCAGCACATCCCCCTTTCGCCAGCTGGCGTAATAGCGAAGAG
GCCCGCACCGATCGCCCTTCCCAACAGTTGCGCAGCCTGAATGGCGAATGG
[124 nt withheld, positions 7752-7875]
C
[91 nt withheld, positions 7877-7967]
A
[49 nt withheld, positions 7969-8017]
CCTTTGACGTTGGAGTCCACGTTCTTT
[37 nt withheld, positions 8045-8081]
ACCCTATCTCGGTCTATTCTTTTGATTTATAAGGGATTTTGCCGATTTCGGCCTATTGGTTAAAAAATGA
GCTGATTTAACAAAAATTTAACGCGAATTTTAACAAAATATTAACGCTTACAATTTCCTGATGCGGTATT
TTCTCCTTACGCATCTGTGCGGTATTTCACACCGCATAGGGTAATAACTGATATAATTAAATTGAAGCTC
TAATTTGTGAGTTTAGTATACATGCATTTACTTATAATACAGTTTTTTAGTTTTGCTGGCCGCATCTTCT
CAAATATGCTTCCCAGCCTGCTTTTCTGTAACGTTCACCCTCTACCTTAGCATCCCTTCCCTTTGCAAAT
AGTCCTCTTCCAACAATAATAATGTCAGATCCTGTAGAGACCACATCATCCACGGTTCTATACTGTTGAC
CCAATGCGTCTCCCTTGTCATCTAAACCCACACCGGGTGTCATAATCAACCAATCGTAACCTTCATCTCT
TCCACCCATGTCTCTTTGAGCAATAAAGCCGATAACAAAATCTTTGTCGCTCTTCGCAATGTCAACAGTA
CCCTTAGTATATTCTCCAGTAGATAGGGAGCCCTTGCATGACAATTCTGCTAACATCAAAAGGCCTCTAG
GTTCCTTTGTTACTTCTTCTGCCGCCTGCTTCAAACCGCTAACAATACCTGGGCCCACCACACCGTGTGC
ATTCGTAATGTCTGCCCATTCTGCTATTCTGTATACACCCGCAGAGTACTGCAATTTGACTGTATTACCA
ATGTCAGCAAATTTTCTGTCTTCGAAGAGTAAAAAATTGTACTTGGCGGATAATGCCTTTAGCGGCTTAA
CTGTGCCCTCCATGGAAAAATCAGTCAAGATATCCACATGTGTTTTTAGTAAACAAATTTTGGGACCTAA
TGCTTCAACTAACTCCAGTAATTCCTTGGTGGTACGAACATCCAATGAAGCACACAAGTTTGTTTGCTTT
TCGTGCATGATATTAAATAGCTTGGCAGCAACAGGACTAGGATGAGTAGCAGCACGTTCCTTATATGTAG
CTTTCGACATGATTTATCTTCGTTTCCTGCAGGTTTTTGTTCTGTGCAGTTGGGTTAAGAATACTGGGCA
ATTTCATGTTTCTTCAACACTACATATGCGTATATATACCAATCTAAGTCTGTGCTCCTTCCTTCGTTCT
TCCTTCTGTTCGGAGATTACCGAATCAAAAAAATTTCAAGGAAACCGAAATCAAAAAAAAGAATAAAAAA
AAAATGATGAATTGAAAAGGTGGTATGGTGCACTCTCAGTACAATCTGCTCTGATGCCGCATAGTTAAGC
CAGCCCCGACACCCGCCAACACCCGCTGACGCGCCCTGACGGGCTTGTCTGCTCCCGGCATCCGCTTACA
GACAAGCTGTGACCGTCTCCGGGAGCTGCATGTGTCAGAGGTTTTCACCGTCATCACCGAAACGCGCGAG
ACGAAAGGGCCTCGTGATACGCCTATTTTTATAGGTTAATGTCATGATAATAATGGTTTCTTAGACGGAT
CGCTTGCCTGTAACTTACACGCGCCTCGTATCTTTTAATGATGGAATAATTTGGGAATTTACTCT
